>Addgene plasmid #180574 | pCMV-R-Hras | addgene full sequence | sequence record 355447 | Addgene NGS Result
TAGTTATTAATAGTAATCAATTACGGGGTCATTAGTTCATAGCCCATATATGGAGTTCCGCGTTACATAA
CTTACGGTAAATGGCCCGCCTGGCTGACCGCCCAACGACCCCCGCCCATTGACGTCAATAATGACGTATG
TTCCCATAGTAACGCCAATAGGGACTTTCCATTGACGTCAATGGGTGGAGTATTTACGGTAAACTGCCCA
CTTGGCAGTACATCAAGTGTATCATATGCCAAGTACGCCCCCTATTGACGTCAATGACGGTAAATGGCCC
GCCTGGCATTATGCCCAGTACATGACCTTATGGGACTTTCCTACTTGGCAGTACATCTACGTATTAGTCA
TCGCTATTACCATGGTGATGCGGTTTTGGCAGTACATCAATGGGCGTGGATAGCGGTTTGACTCACGGGG
ATTTCCAAGTCTCCACCCCATTGACGTCAATGGGAGTTTGTTTTGGCACCAAAATCAACGGGACTTTCCA
AAATGTCGTAACAACTCCGCCCCATTGACGCAAATGGGCGGTAGGCGTGTACGGTGGGAGGTCTATATAA
GCAGAGCTGGTTTAGTGAACCGTCAGATCCGCTAGCGCTACCGGTACCATGGCCACCATCAAAGAGTTCA
TGCGCTTCAAGGTGCGCATGGAGGGCTCCATGAACGGCCACGAGTTCGAGATCGAGGGCGAGGGCGAGGG
CCGCCCCTACGAGGGCACCCAGACCGCCAAGCTGAAGGTGACCAAGGGCGGCCCCCTGCCCTTCGCCTGG
GACATCCTGTCCCCCCAGTTCATGTACGGCTCCGAGGCGTACGTGAGGCACCCCGCCGACATCCCCGATT
ACAAGAAGCTGCCCTTCCCCGAGGGCTTCAAGTGGGAGCGCGTGATGAACTTCGAAGACGGCGGTCTGGT
GACCGTTACCCAGGACTCCTCCCTGCAGGACGGCACGCTGATCTGCAAGGTGAAGATGCGCGGCACCAAC
TTCCCCCCCGACGGCCCCGTAATGCAGAAGAAGACCATGGGCTGGGAGGCCTCCACCGAGATGCTGTACC
CCGAAGACGGCGTGCTGAAGGGCCATAGCTATCAGGCCCTGAAGCTGAAGGACGGCGGCCACTACCTGGT
GGAGTTCGAGACCATCTACATGGCCAAGAAGCCCGTGCAACTGCCCGGCGATTACTGTGTGGACACCAAG
CTGGACATCACCTCCCACAACGAGGACTACACCATCGTGGAACAGTACGGGCGCTCCGAGGGCCGCCACC
GTCTGGGCATGGACGAGCGGTACAAGTTAGGGCATGGTACAGGTAGCACAGGCAGCGGTAGCTCCGGTAC
CCTGTACAAGTCCGGACTCAGATCTCGAGCCACCATGCCTTCTAAGACAAGCAACACTATCCGTGTTTTC
TTGCCGAACAAGCAAAGAACAGTGGTCAATGTGCGAAATGGAATGAGCTTGCATGACTGCCTTATGAAAG
CACTCAAGGTGAGGGGCCTGCAACCAGAGTGCTGTGCAGTGTTCAGACTTCTCCACGAACACAAAGGTAA
AAAAGCACGCTTAGATTGGAATACTGATGCTGCGTCTTTGATTGGAGAAGAACTTCAAGTAGATTTCCTG
GGATCCGGCGCAACAAACTTCTCTCTGCTGAAACAAGCCGGAGATGTCGAAGAGAATCCTGGACCGATGG
TGAGCAAGAGCGAGGAGGTCATCAAAGAGTTCATGCGCTTCAAGGTGCGCTTGGAGGGCTCCATGAACGG
CCACGAGTTCGAGATCGAGGGCGAGGGCGAGGGCCGCCCCTACGAGGGCACCCAGACCGCCAAGCTGAAG
GTGACCAAGGGCGGCCCCCTGCCCTTCGCCTGGGACATCCTGTCCCCCCAGATCATGTACGGCTCCAAGG
CGTACGTGAAGCACCCCGCCGACGTCCCCGATTACATGAAGCTGTCCTTCCCCGAGGGCTTCAAGTGGGA
GCGCGTGATGCACTTCGAGGACGGCGGTCTGGTGACCGTGACTCAGGACACCTCCCTGCAGGACGGCACG
CTGATCTACAAGGTGAAGATGCGCGGCACCAACTTCCCCCCCGACGGCCCCGTAATGCAGAAGAAGACCT
TGGGCTGGGATTATGCCACCGAGCGCCTGTACCCCGAAGACGGCGTGCTGAAGGGCGAGCTTCTGGGGCG
CCTGAAGCTGAAGGACGGCGGCCTCAACCTGGTGGAGTTCAAGACCATCTACATGGCCAAGAAGCCCGTG
CAACTGCCCGGCTACTACTTCGTGGACACCAAGCTGGGCATCACCTCCCACAACGAGGACTACACCATCG
TGGAACAGTACGAGCGCTCCGAGGGCCGCCACCACCTGGGGCATGGCACCGGCAGCACCGGCAGCGGCAG
CTCCGGTACCGCCTCCTCCGAGGACAACAACCTGTACAAG
[498 nt withheld, positions 2421-2918]
AAGCTGCGGAAGCTGAACCCTCCTGATGAGAGTGGCCCCGGCTGCATGAGCTGCAAGTGTGTGCTCTCCT
GACCGGACTCAGATCTCGAGCTCAAGCTTCGAATTCTGCAGTCGACGGTACCGCGGGCCCGGGATCCACC
GGATCTAGATAACTGATCATAATCAGCCATACCACATTTGTAGAGGTTTTACTTGCTTTAAAAAACCTCC
CACACCTCCCCCTGAACCTGAAACATAAAATGAATGCAATTGTTGTTGTTAACTTGTTTATTGCAGCTTA
TAATGGTTACAAATAAAGCAATAGCATCACAAATTTCACAAATAAAGCATTTTTTTCACTGCATTCTAGT
TGTGGTTTGTCCAAACTCATCAATGTATCTTAACGCGTAAATTGTAAGCGTTAATATTTTGTTAAAATTC
GCGTTAAATTTTTGTTAAATCAGCTCATTTTTTAACCAATAGGCCGAAATCGGCAAAATCCCTTATAAAT
CAAAAGAATAGACCGAGATAGGGT
[37 nt withheld, positions 3433-3469]
AAAGAACGTGGACTCCAACGTCAAAGG
[49 nt withheld, positions 3497-3545]
T
[91 nt withheld, positions 3547-3637]
G
[124 nt withheld, positions 3639-3762]
CAGGTGGCACTTTTCGGGGAAATGTGCGCGGAACCCCTATTTGTTTATTTTTCTAAATACATTCAAATAT
GTATCCGCTCATGAGACAATAACCCTGATAAATGCTTCAATAATATTGAAAAAGGAAGAGTCCTGAGGCG
GAAAGAACCAGCTGTGGAATGTGTGTCAGTTAGGGTGTGGAAAGTCCCCAGGCTCCCCAGCAGGCAGAAG
TATGCAAAGCATGCATCTCAATTAGTCAGCAACCAGGTGTGGAAAGTCCCCAGGCTCCCCAGCAGGCAGA
AGTATGCAAAGCATGCATCTCAATTAGTCAGCAACCATAGTCCCGCCCCTAACTCCGCCCATCCCGCCCC
TAACTCCGCCCAGTTCCGCCCATTCTCCGCCCCATGGCTGACTAATTTTTTTTATTTATGCAGAGGCCGA
GGCCGCCTCGGCCTCTGAGCTATTCCAGAAGTAGTGAGGAGGCTTTTTTGGAGGCCTAGGCTTTTGCAAA
GATCGATCAAGAGACAGGATGAGGATCGTTTCGCATGATTGAACAAGATGGATTGCACGCAGGTTCTCCG
GCCGCTTGGGTGGAGAGGCTATTCGGCTATGACTGGGCACAACAGACAATCGGCTGCTCTGATGCCGCCG
TGTTCCGGCTGTCAGCGCAGGGGCGCCCGGTTCTTTTTGTCAAGACCGACCTGTCCGGTGCCCTGAATGA
ACTGCAAGACGAGGCAGCGCGGCTATCGTGGCTGGCCACGACGGGCGTTCCTTGCGCAGCTGTGCTCGAC
GTTGTCACTGAAGCGGGAAGGGACTGGCTGCTATTGGGCGAAGTGCCGGGGCAGGATCTCCTGTCATCTC
ACCTTGCTCCTGCCGAGAAAGTATCCATCATGGCTGATGCAATGCGGCGGCTGCATACGCTTGATCCGGC
TACCTGCCCATTCGACCACCAAGCGAAACATCGCATCGAGCGAGCACGTACTCGGATGGAAGCCGGTCTT
GTCGATCAGGATGATCTGGACGAAGAGCATCAGGGGCTCGCGCCAGCCGAACTGTTCGCCAGGCTCAAGG
CGAGCATGCCCGACGGCGAGGATCTCGTCGTGACCCATGGCGATGCCTGCTTGCCGAATATCATGGTGGA
AAATGGCCGCTTTTCTGGATTCATCGACTGTGGCCGGCTGGGTGTGGCGGACCGCTATCAGGACATAGCG
TTGGCTACCCGTGATATTGCTGAAGAGCTTGGCGGCGAATGGGCTGACCGCTTCCTCGTGCTTTACGGTA
TCGCCGCTCCCGATTCGCAGCGCATCGCCTTCTATCGCCTTCTTGACGAGTTCTTCTGAGCGGGACTCTG
GGGTTCGAAATGACCGACCAAGCGACGCCCAACCTGCCATCACGAGATTTCGATTCCACCGCCGCCTTCT
ATGAAAGGTTGGGCTTCGGAATCGTTTTCCGGGACGCCGGCTGGATGATCCTCCAGCGCGGGGATCTCAT
GCTGGAGTTCTTCGCCCACCCTAGGGGGAGGCTAACTGAAACACGGAAGGAGACAATACCGGAAGGAACC
CGCGCTATGACGGCAATAAAAAGACAGAATAAAACGCACGGTGTTGGGTCGTTTGTTCATAAACGCGGGG
TTCGGTCCCAGGGCTGGCACTCTGTCGATACCCCACCGAGACCCCATTGGGGCCAATACGCCCGCGTTTC
TTCCTTTTCCCCACCCCACCCCCCAAGTTCGGGTGAAGGCCCAGGGCTCGCAGCCAACGTCGGGGCGGCA
GGCCCTGCCATAGCCTCAGGTTACTCATATATACTTTAGATTGATTTAAAACTTCATTTTTAATTTAAAA
GGATCTAGGTGAAGATCCTTTTTGATAATCTCATGACCAAAATCCCTTAACGTGAGTTTTCGTTCCACTG
AGCGTCAGACCCCGTAGAAAAGATCAAAGGATCTTCTTGAGATCCTTTTTTTCTGCGCGTAATCTGCTGC
TTGCAAACAAAAAAACCACCGCTACCAGCGGTGGTTTGTTTGCCGGATCAAGAGCTACCAACTCTTTTTC
CGAAGGTAACTGGCTTCAGCAGAGCGCAGATACCAAATACTGTTCTTCTAGTGTAGCCGTAGTTAGGCCA
CCACTTCAAGAACTCTGTAGCACCGCCTACATACCTCGCTCTGCTAATCCTGTTACCAGTGGCTGCTGCC
AGTGGCGATAAGTCGTGTCTTACCGGGTTGGACTCAAGACGATAGTTACCGGATAAGGCGCAGCGGTCGG
GCTGAACGGGGGGTTCGTGCACACAGCCCAGCTTGGAGCGAACGACCTACACCGAACTGAGATACCTACA
GCGTGAGCTATGAGAAAGCGCCACGCTTCCCGAAGGGAGAAAGGCGGACAGGTATCCGGTAAGCGGCAGG
GTCGGAACAGGAGAGCGCACGAGGGAGCTTCCAGGGGGAAACGCCTGGTATCTTTATAGTCCTGTCGGGT
TTCGCCACCTCTGACTTGAGCGTCGATTTTTGTGATGCTCGTCAGGGGGGCGGAGCCTATGGAAAAACGC
CAGCAACGCGGCCTTTTTACGGTTCCTGGCCTTTTGCTGGCCTTTTGCTCACATGTTCTTTCCTGCGTTA
TCCCCTGATTCTGTGGATAACCGTATTACCGCCATGCAT
Features (pLannotate 1.2.2; 19 found; start..end, strand, type, name):
     61..364     +  enhancer       CMV enhancer: human cytomegalovirus immediate early enhancer
    365..568     +  promoter       CMV promoter: human cytomegalovirus (CMV) immediate early promoter
    618..1286    +  CDS            dTomato: dTomato is a basic (constitutively fluorescent) orange fluorescent protein published in 2004, derived from Discosoma sp.. It is reported to be a somewhat slowly-maturing dimer with low acid sensitivity.
   1341..1360    +  misc_feature   MCS (fragment): multiple cloning site
   1362..1610    +  CDS            RAF1 (fragment): RAF1_HUMAN - Also known as RAF. Experimental evidence at protein level: Swiss-Prot protein existence level 1. Serine/threonine-protein kinase that acts as a regulatory link between the membrane-associated Ras GTPases and the MAPK/ERK cascade, and this critical regulatory link functions as a switch determining cell fate decisions including proliferation, differentiation, apoptosis, survival and oncogenic transformation. RAF1 activation initiates a mitogen-activated protein kinase (MAPK) cascade that comprises a sequential phosphorylation of the dual-specific MAPK kinases (MAP2K1/MEK1 and MAP2K2
   1677..2348    +  CDS            dTomato: dimeric variant of DsRed fluorescent protein (Shaner et al., 2004) mammalian codon-optimized
   2349..2414    +  CDS            TDsmURFP (fragment): TDsmURFP is a basic (constitutively fluorescent) near ir fluorescent protein published in 2016, derived from Trichodesmium erythraeum IMS101. It requires the cofactor biliverdin for fluorescence.
   2421..2990    +  CDS            H-Ras (sequence partly withheld): human small GTPase proto-oncoprotein
   2999..3055    +  misc_feature   MCS: multiple cloning site
   3072..3156    +  CDS            large T antigen (fragment): large T antigen from SV40 (simian virus 40)
   3179..3300    +  polyA_signal   SV40 poly(A) signal: SV40 polyadenylation signal
   3334..3762    -  rep_origin     f1 ori (sequence partly withheld): f1 bacteriophage origin of replication; arrow indicates direction of (+) strand synthesis
   3789..3893    +  promoter       AmpR promoter: bla
   3895..4252    +  promoter       SV40 promoter: SV40 enhancer and early promoter
   4287..5081    +  CDS            NeoR/KanR: aminoglycoside phosphotransferase from Tn5; aph(3')-II (or nptII); confers resistance to neomycin, kanamycin, and G418 (Geneticin®)
   5102..5254    +  CDS            ble (fragment): BLE_KLEPN - Experimental evidence at protein level: Swiss-Prot protein existence level 1. Binding protein with a strong affinity to the bleomycin family of antibiotics. Binds to CL990; an antimitotic-antibiotic compound. From Klebsiella pneumoniae.
   5313..5360    +  polyA_signal   HSV TK poly(A) signal: herpes simplex virus thymidine kinase polyadenylation signal (Cole and Stacy, 1985)
   5451..5467    -  polyA_signal   bGH poly(A) signal (fragment): bovine growth hormone polyadenylation signal
   5689..6277    +  rep_origin     ori: high-copy-number ColE1/pMB1/pBR322/pUC origin of replication
