[The description below was written by a language model from this plasmid's Addgene catalogue record and pLannotate feature annotations shown in this document.]
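Description:
pCMV-R-Hras is a mammalian expression plasmid built on a pCMV-EGFP-type backbone that encodes a red, dimerization-dependent fluorescent protein (ddRFP) biosensor for the activity of the small GTPase H-Ras. It replicates in E. coli from a high-copy ColE1/pUC origin and also carries an f1 origin. A single NeoR/KanR gene (Tn5 aminoglycoside phosphotransferase) sits downstream of both a bacterial bla promoter and the SV40 enhancer/early promoter and ends with an HSV TK polyadenylation signal. It therefore confers kanamycin resistance in bacteria and could support G418 selection in mammalian cells.

The sensor is driven by the human CMV immediate early enhancer and promoter and terminated by an SV40 poly(A) signal. The annotated coding segments run in the same orientation with only short gaps between them, which is consistent with a single-chain fusion, although the table does not state this explicitly. In order, they are a DsRed-derived segment, a fragment of human RAF1, a second DsRed-derived segment, a short stretch and full-length human H-Ras. The two fluorescent-protein segments are labelled dTomato by the annotation software, but given the stated purpose they most likely correspond to the two ddRFP partner copies, which derive from dTomato. The RAF1 fragment is presumably the Ras-binding region, and the short stretch matched to TDsmURFP is probably a linker.

In ddRFP designs, fluorescence rises when the two weakly fluorescent or dark partners are brought together. Binding of GTP-loaded H-Ras to the RAF1 fragment would be expected to produce this change as an intensity readout rather than a ratiometric one. The associated work describes intensiometric biosensors for imaging the activity of multiple small GTPases, including in vivo.
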