Addgene plasmid #180574: pCMV-R-Hras
Purpose: ddRFP sensor of Hras
Depositing lab: Won Do Heo. Depositing organization: Korea Advanced Institute of Science and Technology. Publication: Intensiometric biosensors visualize the activity of multiple small GTPases in vivo. Kim J , Lee S, Jung K, Oh WC, Kim N, Son S, Jo Y, Kwon HB, Heo WD. Nat Commun. 2019 Jan 14;10(1):211. doi: 10.1038/s41467-018-08217-3. PubMed 30643148.
Backbone
  Vector backbone: pCMV-EGFP
  Vector type: Mammalian Expression
Growth in bacteria
  Bacterial resistance: Kanamycin, 50 μg/mL
  Growth temperature: 37°C
  Growth strain: DH5alpha
  Copy number: High Copy
Gene/Insert
  Gene/Insert name: ddRFP sensor of Hras
  Species: H. sapiens (human), Synthetic
  Cloning method: Restriction Enzyme; 5′ cloning site unknown (unknown if destroyed)
Terms and licenses: Academic/Nonprofit Terms; Industry Terms: Not Available to Industry
How to cite: pCMV-R-Hras was a gift from Won Do Heo (Addgene plasmid # 180574 ; http://n2t.net/addgene:180574 ; RRID:Addgene_180574)
